>Addgene plasmid #101854 | pCB1532B-RFP | depositor full sequence | sequence record 192717 | pCB1532B-RFP sequence 4378 bps
CCCATTAACGCTTACAATTTCCATTCGCCATTCAGGCTGCGCAACTGTTGGGAAGGGCGATCGGTGCGGG
CCTCTTCGCTATTACGCCAGCTGGCGAAAGGGGGATGTGCTGCAAGGCGATTAAGTTGGGTAACGCCAGG
GTTTTCCCAGTCACGACGTTGTAAAACGACGGCCAGTGAGCGCGCGTAATACGACTCACTATAGGGCGAA
TTGGGTACCGGGCCCCCCCTCGAGCGTGAGACCTATAAACGCAGAAAGGCCCACCCGAAGGTGAGCCAGT
GTGACTCTAGTAGAGAGCGTTCACCGACAAACAACAGATAAAACGAAAGGCCCAGTCTTTCGACTGAGCC
TTTCGTTTTATTTGATGCCTGGCTCTAGTAGCGATCTACACTAGCACTATCAGCGTTATTAAGCACCGGT
GGAGTGACGACCTTCAGCACGTTCGTACTGTTCAACGATGGTGTAGTCCTCGTTGTGGGAGGTGATGTCC
AGTTTGATGTCGGTTTTGTAAGCACCCGGCAGCTGAACCGGTTTTTTAGCCATGTAGGTGGTTTTAACTT
CAGCGTCGTAGTGACCACCGTCTTTCAGTTTCAGACGCATTTTGATTTCACCTTTCAGAGCACCGTCCTC
CGGGTACATACGTTCGGTGGAAGCTTCCCAACCCATGGTTTTTTTCTGCATAACCGGACCGTCGGACGGG
AAGTTGGTACCACGCAGTTTAACTTTGTAGATGAACTCACCGTCTTGCAGGGAGGAGTCCTGGGTAACGG
TAACAACACCACCGTCCTCGAAGTTCATAACACGTTCCCATTTGAAACCTTCCGGGAAGGACAGTTTCAG
GTAGTCCGGGATGTCAGCCGGGTGTTTAACGTAAGCTTTGGAACCGTACTGGAACTGCGGGGACAGGATG
TCCCAAGCGAACGGCAGCGGACCACCTTTGGTAACTTTCAGTTTAGCGGTCTGGGTACCTTCGTACGGAC
GACCTTCACCTTCACCTTCGATTTCGAACTCGTGACCGTTAACGGAACCTTCCATACGAACTTTGAAACG
CATGAACTCTTTGATAACGTCCTCGGAGGAAGCCATCTAGTATTTCTCCTCTTTCTCTAGTATGTGTGAA
ATTGTTATCCGCTCACAATTCCACACAACATACGAGCCGGAAGCATAAAGTGTAAAGCCTGGGGTGCCTA
ATGAGTGAGCTAACTCACATTAATTGCGTTGCGCTCACTGCCCGCTTTCCAGTCGGGAAACCTGTCGTGC
CAGCTGCATTAATGAATCGGCCAACGCGCGGGGAGAGGCGGTTTGCGTATTGATATCGGTCTCACTCCGC
GGTGGAGCTCCAGCTTTTGTTCCCTTTAGTGAGGGTTAATTGCGCGCTTGGCGTAATCATGGTCATAGCT
GTTTCCTGTGTGAAATTGTTATCCGCTCACAATTCCACACAACATACGAGCCGGAAGCATAAAGTGTAAA
GCCTGGGGTGCCTAATGAGTGAGCTAACTCACATTAATTGCGTTGCGCTCACTGCCCGCTTTCCAGTCGG
GAAACCTGTCGTGCCAGCTGCATTAATGAATCGGCCAACGCGCGGGGAGAGGCGGTTTGCGTATTGGGCG
CTCTTCCGCTTCCTCGCTCACTGACTCGCTGCGCTCGGTCGTTCGGCTGCGGCGAGCGGTATCAGCTCAC
TCAAAGGCGGTAATACGGTTATCCACAGAATCAGGGGATAACGCAGGAAAGAACATGTGAGCAAAAGGCC
AGCAAAAGGCCAGGAACCGTAAAAAGGCCGCGTTGCTGGCGTTTTTCCATAGGCTCCGCCCCCCTGACGA
GCATCACAAAAATCGACGCTCAAGTCAGAGGTGGCGAAACCCGACAGGACTATAAAGATACCAGGCGTTT
CCCCCTGGAAGCTCCCTCGTGCGCTCTCCTGTTCCGACCCTGCCGCTTACCGGATACCTGTCCGCCTTTC
TCCCTTCGGGAAGCGTGGCGCTTTCTCATAGCTCACGCTGTAGGTATCTCAGTTCGGTGTAGGTCGTTCG
CTCCAAGCTGGGCTGTGTGCACGAACCCCCCGTTCAGCCCGACCGCTGCGCCTTATCCGGTAACTATCGT
CTTGAGTCCAACCCGGTAAGACACGACTTATCGCCACTGGCAGCAGCCACTGGTAACAGGATTAGCAGAG
CGAGGTATGTAGGCGGTGCTACAGAGTTCTTGAAGTGGTGGCCTAACTACGGCTACACTAGAAGAACAGT
ATTTGGTATCTGCGCTCTGCTGAAGCCAGTTACCTTCGGAAAAAGAGTTGGTAGCTCTTGATCCGGCAAA
CAAACCACCGCTGGTAGCGGTGGTTTTTTTGTTTGCAAGCAGCAGATTACGCGCAGAAAAAAAGGATCTC
AAGAAGATCCTTTGATCTTTTCTACGGGGTCTGACGCTCAGTGGAACGAAAACTCACGTTAAGGGATTTT
GGTCATGAGATTATCAAAAAGGATCTTCACCTAGATCCTTTTAAATTAAAAATGAAGTTTTAAATCAATC
TAAAGTATATATGAGTAAACTTGGTCTGACAGTTACCAATGCTTAATCAGTGAGGCACCTATCTCAGCGA
TCTGTCTATTTCGTTCATCCATAGTTGCCTGACTCCCCGTCGTGTAGATAACTACGATACGGGAGGGCTT
ACCATCTGGCCCCAGTGCTGCAATGATACCGCGTGACCCACGCTCACCGGCTCCAGATTTATCAGCAATA
AACCAGCCAGCCGGAAGGGCCGAGCGCAGAAGTGGTCCTGCAACTTTATCCGCCTCCATCCAGTCTATTA
ATTGTTGCCGGGAAGCTAGAGTAAGTAGTTCGCCAGTTAATAGTTTGCGCAACGTTGTTGCCATTGCTAC
AGGCATCGTGGTGTCACGCTCGTCGTTTGGTATGGCTTCATTCAGCTCCGGTTCCCAACGATCAAGGCGA
GTTACATGATCCCCCATGTTGTGCAAAAAAGCGGTTAGCTCCTTCGGTCCTCCGATCGTTGTCAGAAGTA
AGTTGGCCGCAGTGTTATCACTCATGGTTATGGCAGCACTGCATAATTCTCTTACTGTCATGCCATCCGT
AAGATGCTTTTCTGTGACTGGTGAGTACTCAACCAAGTCATTCTGAGAATAGTGTATGCGGCGACCGAGT
TGCTCTTGCCCGGCGTCAATACGGGATAATACCGCGCCACATAGCAGAACTTTAAAAGTGCTCATCATTG
GAAAACGTTCTTCGGGGCGAAAACTCTCAAGGATCTTACCGCTGTTGAGATCCAGTTCGATGTAACCCAC
TCGTGCACCCAACTGATCTTCAGCATCTTTTACTTTCACCAGCGTTTCTGGGTGAGCAAAAACAGGAAGG
CAAAATGCCGCAAAAAAGGGAATAAGGGCGACACGGAAATGTTGAATACTCATACTCTTCCTTTTTCAAT
GGGCTCGACCTAAATCTCGGTGACGGGCAGGACCGGACGGGGCGGAACCGGCAGGCTGAAGTCCAGCTGC
CAGAAACCCACGTCATGCCAGTTCCCGTGCTTGAAGCCGGCCGCCCGCAGCATGCCGCGGGGGGCATATC
CGAGCGCCTCGTGCATGCGCACGCTCGGGTCGTTGGGCAGCCCGATGACAGCGACCACGCTCTTGAAGCC
CTGTGCCTCCAGGGACTTCAGCAGGTGGGTGTAGAGCGTGGAGCCCAGTCCCGTCCGCTGGTGGCGGGGG
GAGACGTACACGGTCGATTCGGCCGTCCAGTCGTAGGCGTTGCGTGCCTTCCAGGGACCCGCGTAGGCGA
TGCCGGCGACCTCGCCGTCCACCTCGGCGACGAGCCAGGGATAGCGCTCCCGCAGACGGACGAGGTCGTC
CGTCCACTCCTGCGGTTCCTGCGGCTCGGTACGGAAGTTGACCGTGCTTGTCTCGATGTAGTGGTTGACG
ATGGTGCAGACCGCCGGCATGTCCGCCTCGGTGGCACGGCGGATGTCGGCCGGGCGTCGTTCTGGGCTCA
TGGTTACTTCCTAATCGAAGCGTTGCTTGGGTAGAATAGGTAAGTCAGATTGAATCTGAAATAAAGGGAG
GAAGGGCGAACTTAAGAAGGTATGACCGGGTCGTTCACTTACCTTGCTTGACAAACGCACCAAGTTATCG
TGCACCAAGCAGCAGATGATAATAATGTCCTCGTTCCTGTCTGCTAATAAGAGTCACACTTCGAGCGCCG
CCGCTACTGCTACAAGTGGGGCTGATCTGACCAGTTGCCTAAATGAACCATCTTGTCAAACGACACAAAT
TTTGTGCTCACCGCCTGGACGACTAAACCAAAATAGGCATTCATTGTTGACCTCCACTAGCTCCAGCCAA
GCCCAAAAAGTGCTCCTTCAATATCATCTTCTGTCGAG
Features (pLannotate 1.2.2; 20 found; start..end, strand, type, name):
     24..179     -  CDS            lacZα (fragment): LacZα fragment of β-galactosidase; lacZ fragment
    187..205     +  promoter       T7 promoter: promoter for bacteriophage T7 RNA polymerase
    214..234     -  misc_feature   MCS (fragment): pBluescript multiple cloning site
    250..277     -  terminator     T7Te terminator: phage T7 early transcription terminator
    293..364     -  terminator     rrnB T1 terminator: transcription terminator T1 from the E. coli rrnB gene
    412..1086    -  CDS            mRFP1: mRFP1 is a basic (constitutively fluorescent) red fluorescent protein published in 2002, derived from Discosoma sp.. It is reported to be a somewhat slowly-maturing monomer with low acid sensitivity.
   1122..1138    -  protein_bind   lac operator: The lac repressor binds to the lac operator to inhibit transcription in E. coli. This inhibition can be relieved by adding lactose or isopropyl-β-D-thiogalactopyranoside (IPTG). lac repressor encoded by lacI
   1146..1176    -  promoter       lac promoter: promoter for the E. coli lac operon
   1191..1212    -  protein_bind   CAP binding site: CAP binding activates transcription in the presence of cAMP. E. coli catabolite activator protein
   1225..1312    -  CDS            lacI (fragment): lac repressor; lacI; The lac repressor binds to the lac operator to inhibit transcription in E. coli. This inhibition can be relieved by adding lactose or isopropyl-β-D-thiogalactopyranoside (IPTG).
   1353..1371    -  promoter       T3 promoter: promoter for bacteriophage T3 RNA polymerase
   1416..1432    -  protein_bind   lac operator: The lac repressor binds to the lac operator to inhibit transcription in E. coli. This inhibition can be relieved by adding lactose or isopropyl-β-D-thiogalactopyranoside (IPTG). lac repressor encoded by lacI
   1440..1470    -  promoter       lac promoter: promoter for the E. coli lac operon
   1485..1506    -  protein_bind   CAP binding site: CAP binding activates transcription in the presence of cAMP. E. coli catabolite activator protein
   1519..1611    -  CDS            lacI (fragment): lac repressor; lacI; The lac repressor binds to the lac operator to inhibit transcription in E. coli. This inhibition can be relieved by adding lactose or isopropyl-β-D-thiogalactopyranoside (IPTG).
   1794..2382    -  rep_origin     ori: high-copy-number ColE1/pMB1/pBR322/pUC origin of replication
   2553..3413    -  CDS            AmpR: β-lactamase; bla; confers resistance to ampicillin, carbenicillin, and related antibiotics
   3414..3430    -  promoter       AmpR promoter (fragment): bla
   3443..3991    -  CDS            bar: PAT_STRHY - Experimental evidence at protein level: Swiss-Prot protein existence level 1. Inactivates phosphinothricin (PPT) by transfer of an acetyl group from acetyl CoA. Can also acetylate demethylphosphinothricin but not PTT or glutamate. This enzyme is an effector of phosphinothricin tripeptide (PTT or bialaphos) resistance. From Streptomyces hygroscopicus. Introduced by genetic manipulation and expressed in glufosinate-tolerant maize by Dekalb Genetics.
   4014..4373    -  promoter       trpC promoter: promoter for Aspergillus nidulans trpC
