>Addgene plasmid #101854 | pCB1532B-RFP | addgene full sequence | sequence record 204750 | Addgene NGS Result
ACGCCAGCAACGCGGCCTTTTTACGGTTCCTGGCCTTTTGCTGGCCTTTTGCTCACATGTTCTTTCCTGC
GTTATCCCCTGATTCTGTGGATAACCGTATTACCGCCTTTGAGTGAGCTGATACCGCTCGCCGCAGCCGA
ACGACCGAGCGCAGCGAGTCAGTGAGCGAGGAAGCGGAAGAGCGCCCAATACGCAAACCGCCTCTCCCCG
CGCGTTGGCCGATTCATTAATGCAGCTGGCACGACAGGTTTCCCGACTGGAAAGCGGGCAGTGAGCGCAA
CGCAATTAATGTGAGTTAGCTCACTCATTAGGCACCCCAGGCTTTACACTTTATGCTTCCGGCTCGTATG
TTGTGTGGAATTGTGAGCGGATAACAATTTCACACAGGAAACAGCTATGACCATGATTACGCCAAGCGCG
CAATTAACCCTCACTAAAGGGAACAAAAGCTGGAGCTCCACCGCGGTGGAGTGAGACCGATATCAATACG
CAAACCGCCTCTCCCCGCGCGTTGGCCGATTCATTAATGCAGCTGGCACGACAGGTTTCCCGACTGGAAA
GCGGGCAGTGAGCGCAACGCAATTAATGTGAGTTAGCTCACTCATTAGGCACCCCAGGCTTTACACTTTA
TGCTTCCGGCTCGTATGTTGTGTGGAATTGTGAGCGGATAACAATTTCACACATACTAGAGAAAGAGGAG
AAATACTAGATGGCTTCCTCCGAGGACGTTATCAAAGAGTTCATGCGTTTCAAAGTTCGTATGGAAGGTT
CCGTTAACGGTCACGAGTTCGAAATCGAAGGTGAAGGTGAAGGTCGTCCGTACGAAGGTACCCAGACCGC
TAAACTGAAAGTTACCAAAGGTGGTCCGCTGCCGTTCGCTTGGGACATCCTGTCCCCGCAGTTCCAGTAC
GGTTCCAAAGCTTACGTTAAACACCCGGCTGACATCCCGGACTACCTGAAACTGTCCTTCCCGGAAGGTT
TCAAATGGGAACGTGTTATGAACTTCGAGGACGGTGGTGTTGTTACCGTTACCCAGGACTCCTCCCTGCA
AGACGGTGAGTTCATCTACAAAGTTAAACTGCGTGGTACCAACTTCCCGTCCGACGGTCCGGTTATGCAG
AAAAAAACCATGGGTTGGGAAGCTTCCACCGAACGTATGTACCCGGAGGACGGTGCTCTGAAAGGTGAAA
TCAAAATGCGTCTGAAACTGAAAGACGGTGGTCACTACGACGCTGAAGTTAAAACCACCTACATGGCTAA
AAAACCGGTTCAGCTGCCGGGTGCTTACAAAACCGACATCAAACTGGACATCACCTCCCACAACGAGGAC
TACACCATCGTTGAACAGTACGAACGTGCTGAAGGTCGTCACTCCACCGGTGCTTAATAACGCTGATAGT
GCTAGTGTAGATCGCTACTAGAGCCAGGCATCAAATAAAACGAAAGGCTCAGTCGAAAGACTGGGCCTTT
CGTTTTATCTGTTGTTTGTCGGTGAACGCTCTCTACTAGAGTCACACTGGCTCACCTTCGGGTGGGCCTT
TCTGCGTTTATAGGTCTCACGCTCGAGGGGGGGCCCGGTACCCAATTCGCCCTATAGTGAGTCGTATTAC
GCGCGCTCACTGGCCGTCGTTTTACAACGTCGTGACTGGGAAAACCCTGGCGTTACCCAACTTAATCGCC
TTGCAGCACATCCCCCTTTCGCCAGCTGGCGTAATAGCGAAGAGGCCCGCACCGATCGCCCTTCCCAACA
GTTGCGCAGCCTGAATGGCGAATGGAAATTGTAAGCGTTAATGGGCTCGACAGAAGATGATATTGAAGGA
GCACTTTTTGGGCTTGGCTGGAGCTAGTGGAGGTCAACAATGAATGCCTATTTTGGTTTAGTCGTCCAGG
CGGTGAGCACAAAATTTGTGTCGTTTGACAAGATGGTTCATTTAGGCAACTGGTCAGATCAGCCCCACTT
GTAGCAGTAGCGGCGGCGCTCGAAGTGTGACTCTTATTAGCAGACAGGAACGAGGACATTATTATCATCT
GCTGCTTGGTGCACGATAACTTGGTGCGTTTGTCAAGCAAGGTAAGTGAACGACCCGGTCATACCTTCTT
AAGTTCGCCCTTCCTCCCTTTATTTCAGATTCAATCTGACTTACCTATTCTACCCAAGCAACGCTTCGAT
TAGGAAGTAACCATGAGCCCAGAACGACGCCCGGCCGACATCCGCCGTGCCACCGAGGCGGACATGCCGG
CGGTCTGCACCATCGTCAACCACTACATCGAGACAAGCACGGTCAACTTCCGTACCGAGCCGCAGGAACC
GCAGGAGTGGACGGACGACCTCGTCCGTCTGCGGGAGCGCTATCCCTGGCTCGTCGCCGAGGTGGACGGC
GAGGTCGCCGGCATCGCCTACGCGGGTCCCTGGAAGGCACGCAACGCCTACGACTGGACGGCCGAATCGA
CCGTGTACGTCTCCCCCCGCCACCAGCGGACGGGACTGGGCTCCACGCTCTACACCCACCTGCTGAAGTC
CCTGGAGGCACAGGGCTTCAAGAGCGTGGTCGCTGTCATCGGGCTGCCCAACGACCCGAGCGTGCGCATG
CACGAGGCGCTCGGATATGCCCCCCGCGGCATGCTGCGGGCGGCCGGCTTCAAGCACGGGAACTGGCATG
ACGTGGGTTTCTGGCAGCTGGACTTCAGCCTGCCGGTTCCGCCCCGTCCGGTCCTGCCCGTCACCGAGAT
TTAGGTCGAGCCCATTGAAAAAGGAAGAGTATGAGTATTCAACATTTCCGTGTCGCCCTTATTCCCTTTT
TTGCGGCATTTTGCCTTCCTGTTTTTGCTCACCCAGAAACGCTGGTGAAAGTAAAAGATGCTGAAGATCA
GTTGGGTGCACGAGTGGGTTACATCGAACTGGATCTCAACAGCGGTAAGATCCTTGAGAGTTTTCGCCCC
GAAGAACGTTTTCCAATGATGAGCACTTTTAAAGTTCTGCTATGTGGCGCGGTATTATCCCGTATTGACG
CCGGGCAAGAGCAACTCGGTCGCCGCATACACTATTCTCAGAATGACTTGGTTGAGTACTCACCAGTCAC
AGAAAAGCATCTTACGGATGGCATGACAGTAAGAGAATTATGCAGTGCTGCCATAACCATGAGTGATAAC
ACTGCGGCCAACTTACTTCTGACAACGATCGGAGGACCGAAGGAGCTAACCGCTTTTTTGCACAACATGG
GGGATCATGTAACTCGCCTTGATCGTTGGGAACCGGAGCTGAATGAAGCCATACCAAACGACGAGCGTGA
CACCACGATGCCTGTAGCAATGGCAACAACGTTGCGCAAACTATTAACTGGCGAACTACTTACTCTAGCT
TCCCGGCAACAATTAATAGACTGGATGGAGGCGGATAAAGTTGCAGGACCACTTCTGCGCTCGGCCCTTC
CGGCTGGCTGGTTTATTGCTGATAAATCTGGAGCCGGTGAGCGTGGGTCACGCGGTATCATTGCAGCACT
GGGGCCAGATGGTAAGCCCTCCCGTATCGTAGTTATCTACACGACGGGGAGTCAGGCAACTATGGATGAA
CGAAATAGACAGATCGCTGAGATAGGTGCCTCACTGATTAAGCATTGGTAACTGTCAGACCAAGTTTACT
CATATATACTTTAGATTGATTTAAAACTTCATTTTTAATTTAAAAGGATCTAGGTGAAGATCCTTTTTGA
TAATCTCATGACCAAAATCCCTTAACGTGAGTTTTCGTTCCACTGAGCGTCAGACCCCGTAGAAAAGATC
AAAGGATCTTCTTGAGATCCTTTTTTTCTGCGCGTAATCTGCTGCTTGCAAACAAAAAAACCACCGCTAC
CAGCGGTGGTTTGTTTGCCGGATCAAGAGCTACCAACTCTTTTTCCGAAGGTAACTGGCTTCAGCAGAGC
GCAGATACCAAATACTGTTCTTCTAGTGTAGCCGTAGTTAGGCCACCACTTCAAGAACTCTGTAGCACCG
CCTACATACCTCGCTCTGCTAATCCTGTTACCAGTGGCTGCTGCCAGTGGCGATAAGTCGTGTCTTACCG
GGTTGGACTCAAGACGATAGTTACCGGATAAGGCGCAGCGGTCGGGCTGAACGGGGGGTTCGTGCACACA
GCCCAGCTTGGAGCGAACGACCTACACCGAACTGAGATACCTACAGCGTGAGCTATGAGAAAGCGCCACG
CTTCCCGAAGGGAGAAAGGCGGACAGGTATCCGGTAAGCGGCAGGGTCGGAACAGGAGAGCGCACGAGGG
AGCTTCCAGGGGGAAACGCCTGGTATCTTTATAGTCCTGTCGGGTTTCGCCACCTCTGACTTGAGCGTCG
ATTTTTGTGATGCTCGTCAGGGGGGCGGAGCCTATGGAAAA
Features (pLannotate 1.2.2; 22 found; start..end, strand, type, name):
     47..180     +  rep_origin     RSF ori (fragment): Plasmids containing the RSF 1030 origin of replication can be propagated in E. coli cells that contain additional plasmids with compatible origins.
    182..274     +  CDS            lacI (fragment): lac repressor; lacI; The lac repressor binds to the lac operator to inhibit transcription in E. coli. This inhibition can be relieved by adding lactose or isopropyl-β-D-thiogalactopyranoside (IPTG).
    287..308     +  protein_bind   CAP binding site: CAP binding activates transcription in the presence of cAMP. E. coli catabolite activator protein
    323..353     +  promoter       lac promoter: promoter for the E. coli lac operon
    361..377     +  protein_bind   lac operator: The lac repressor binds to the lac operator to inhibit transcription in E. coli. This inhibition can be relieved by adding lactose or isopropyl-β-D-thiogalactopyranoside (IPTG). lac repressor encoded by lacI
    422..440     +  promoter       T3 promoter: promoter for bacteriophage T3 RNA polymerase
    453..469     +  misc_feature   MCS (fragment): pBluescript multiple cloning site
    484..571     +  CDS            lacI (fragment): lac repressor; lacI; The lac repressor binds to the lac operator to inhibit transcription in E. coli. This inhibition can be relieved by adding lactose or isopropyl-β-D-thiogalactopyranoside (IPTG).
    584..605     +  protein_bind   CAP binding site: CAP binding activates transcription in the presence of cAMP. E. coli catabolite activator protein
    620..650     +  promoter       lac promoter: promoter for the E. coli lac operon
    658..674     +  protein_bind   lac operator: The lac repressor binds to the lac operator to inhibit transcription in E. coli. This inhibition can be relieved by adding lactose or isopropyl-β-D-thiogalactopyranoside (IPTG). lac repressor encoded by lacI
    710..1384    +  CDS            mRFP1: mRFP1 is a basic (constitutively fluorescent) red fluorescent protein published in 2002, derived from Discosoma sp.. It is reported to be a somewhat slowly-maturing monomer with low acid sensitivity.
   1432..1503    +  terminator     rrnB T1 terminator: transcription terminator T1 from the E. coli rrnB gene
   1519..1546    +  terminator     T7Te terminator: phage T7 early transcription terminator
   1562..1582    +  misc_feature   MCS (fragment): pBluescript multiple cloning site
   1591..1609    -  promoter       T7 promoter: promoter for bacteriophage T7 RNA polymerase
   1617..1772    +  CDS            lacZα (fragment): LacZα fragment of β-galactosidase; lacZ fragment
   1801..2160    +  promoter       trpC promoter: promoter for Aspergillus nidulans trpC
   2183..2731    +  CDS            bar: PAT_STRHY - Experimental evidence at protein level: Swiss-Prot protein existence level 1. Inactivates phosphinothricin (PPT) by transfer of an acetyl group from acetyl CoA. Can also acetylate demethylphosphinothricin but not PTT or glutamate. This enzyme is an effector of phosphinothricin tripeptide (PTT or bialaphos) resistance. From Streptomyces hygroscopicus. Introduced by genetic manipulation and expressed in glufosinate-tolerant maize by Dekalb Genetics.
   2744..2760    +  promoter       AmpR promoter (fragment): bla
   2761..3621    +  CDS            AmpR: β-lactamase; bla; confers resistance to ampicillin, carbenicillin, and related antibiotics
   3792..4380    +  rep_origin     ori: high-copy-number ColE1/pMB1/pBR322/pUC origin of replication
