[The description below was written by a language model from this plasmid's Addgene catalogue record and pLannotate feature annotations shown in this document.]
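Description:
pCB1532B-RFP is an empty-backbone fungal transformation vector of about 4.4 kb, derived from the pCB1532 series and adapted for Golden Gate cloning. It has been tested in Magnaporthe and is intended for protoplast transformation of Magnaporthe oryzae. In E. coli it is maintained through a ColE1/pUC-type origin and selected with ampicillin via the bla gene; the record notes that the bacterial marker was changed to ampicillin from that of the parent backbone. The catalogue lists the plasmid as low copy, although the annotated origin is of a type usually described as high copy. Selection in the fungus relies on the bar gene from Streptomyces hygroscopicus, which encodes a phosphinothricin acetyltransferase conferring resistance to BASTA (bialaphos/phosphinothricin). It is driven by the Aspergillus nidulans trpC promoter, and no fungal terminator is annotated downstream of it.

The cloning site is a screening cassette placed within pBluescript-derived polylinker remnants, between the T3 and T7 promoters and next to a lacZα fragment. It consists of a lac promoter with CAP binding site and lac operator driving mRFP1, followed by the rrnB T1 and T7Te terminators. According to the record, native BsaI sites were removed from the backbone and the RFP cassette is flanked by two BsaI sites. A Golden Gate reaction therefore replaces RFP with the assembled insert, so that colonies with the insert are white and those with uncut vector are red. No fungal promoter for a gene of interest is supplied, so expression elements would need to come with the inserted parts. The two sequence records (depositor and NGS) show the same features in opposite orientations and differ by only a few nucleotides in length.
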