Addgene plasmid #101854: pCB1532B-RFP
Purpose: (Empty Backbone) Golden-Gate compatible fungal transformation vector carrying BASTA (Bialaphos/ Phosphinothricin) Resistance w RFP screening cassette (RFP knocked out by GG reaction, allowing for red-white screening)
Depositing lab: Sophien Kamoun. Publication: Golden-Gate compatible Magnaporthe oryzae protoplast transformation vectors. Pennington HG, Youles M, Kamoun S. Figshare (2017) 10.6084/m9.figshare.5375428.v1.
Backbone
  Vector backbone: pCB1532
  Backbone manufacturer: Sweigard et al., 1997. Fungal Genetics Newsletter 44: 52-53 http://www.fgsc.net/fgn44/sweig.html
  Backbone size (bp): 4378
  Modifications to backbone: Removal of BsaI sites to domesticate backbone for Golden Gate (GG) cloning. Addition of an RFP marker for red-white selection in E. coli. The RFP is flanked by two BsaI sites. GG reaction leads to the loss of the RFP when the gene is inserted. The RFP is expressed in E. coli, allowing for red-white selection of transformants. Antibiotic resistance changed to Ampicillin
  Vector type: Fungal expression plasmid, tested in Magnaporthe
  Selectable markers: Basta
Growth in bacteria
  Bacterial resistance: Ampicillin, 100 μg/mL
  Growth temperature: 37°C
  Growth strain: DH5alpha
  Copy number: Low Copy
Gene/Insert
  Sequencing primers: 5′ GTAAAACGACGGCCAG; 3′ CAGGAAACAGCTATGAC
Resource information
  A portion of this plasmid was derived from a plasmid made by: Plasmid designed by Helen G. Pennington, and cloning performed by Mark Youles (TSL Synbio)
Terms and licenses: Academic/Nonprofit Terms; Industry Terms: Not Available to Industry
Depositor comments: Plasmid derived from the pCB1532 vector series Sweigard et al., 1997. Fungal Genetics Newsletter 44: 52-53 http://www.fgsc.net/fgn44/sweig.html
How to cite: pCB1532B-RFP was a gift from Sophien Kamoun (Addgene plasmid # 101854 ; http://n2t.net/addgene:101854 ; RRID:Addgene_101854)
